Addgene plasmid #163444: pLJC5-Rap2A-3xFLAG
Purpose: lentiviral overexpression vector for human Rap2A
Depositing lab: Jason Cantor. Depositing organization: Morgridge Institute for Research. Publication: CRISPR screens in physiologic medium reveal conditionally essential genes in human cells. Rossiter NJ, Huggler KS, Adelmann CH, Keys HR, Soens RW, Sabatini DM, Cantor JR. Cell Metab. 2021 Feb 23. pii: S1550-4131(21)00061-9. doi: 10.1016/j.cmet.2021.02.005. PubMed 33651980.
Backbone
  Vector backbone: pLJC5
  Vector type: Mammalian Expression, Lentiviral
  Selectable markers: Puromycin
Growth in bacteria
  Bacterial resistance: Ampicillin, 100 μg/mL
  Growth temperature: 37°C
  Growth strain: NEB Stable
  Copy number: High Copy
Gene/Insert
  Gene/Insert name: Rap2A
  Species: H. sapiens (human)
  Entrez Gene: RAP2A (a.k.a. K-REV, KREV, RAP2, RbBP-30)
  Promoter: Ubc
  Tag / fusion protein: 3xFLAG (C terminal on insert)
  Cloning method: Restriction Enzyme; 5′ cloning site PacI (not destroyed); 3′ cloning site NotI (not destroyed)
  Sequencing primers: 5′ GTAAATTGTCCGCTAAATTCTGGC; 3′ CCCTTTTCTTTTAAAATTGTGGATGAATACTGCC
Terms and licenses: Academic/Nonprofit Terms; Industry Terms: Not Available to Industry
How to cite: pLJC5-Rap2A-3xFLAG was a gift from Jason Cantor (Addgene plasmid # 163444 ; http://n2t.net/addgene:163444 ; RRID:Addgene_163444)
