[The description below was written by a language model from this plasmid's Addgene catalogue record and pLannotate feature annotations shown in this document.]
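Description:
pLJC5-Rap2A-3xFLAG is a lentiviral transfer plasmid of about 8.7 kb, built on the pLJC5 backbone for stable overexpression of human RAP2A in mammalian cells. It is propagated in E. coli through a high-copy ColE1/pUC-type origin with ampicillin selection (AmpR, β-lactamase). The backbone also carries an f1 origin, lac regulatory remnants, and T3 and T7 promoters left over from its cloning-vector ancestry. The viral portion has a third-generation layout. An RSV enhancer/promoter replaces the U3 region of a truncated HIV-1 5' LTR to drive genomic RNA synthesis in packaging cells. It is followed by the Ψ packaging signal with a partial gag sequence and the Rev response element for Rev-dependent nuclear export. A ΔU3 self-inactivating 3' LTR closes the provirus, so LTR promoter activity is lost after integration. An SV40 polyadenylation signal and SV40 origin lie downstream of it.

Two expression units sit between the LTRs. The human ubiquitin C (UbC) promoter drives the RAP2A coding sequence, cloned between PacI and NotI sites that remain intact, and fused at its C terminus to a 3xFLAG epitope for immunodetection or immunoprecipitation. RAP2A is a small Ras-family GTPase that cycles between GDP- and GTP-bound states. A cPPT/CTS element follows the tagged insert, which is an unusual downstream position for this element that aids nuclear import of the reverse-transcribed genome. After it, a human PGK promoter drives puromycin N-acetyltransferase, allowing selection of transduced cells. No WPRE is annotated. The plasmid was deposited in connection with CRISPR screens for conditionally essential genes in human cells. The record states only that it is a RAP2A overexpression vector and does not describe its specific role in that work.
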