Features (pLannotate 1.2.2; 27 found; start..end, strand, type, name):
    458..1006    +  CDS            RAP2A: RAP2A_HUMAN - Experimental evidence at protein level: Swiss-Prot protein existence level 1. Small GTP-binding protein which cycles between a GDP-bound inactive and a GTP-bound active form. In its active form interacts with and regulates several effectors including MAP4K4, MINK1 and TNIK. Part of a signaling complex composed of NEDD4, RAP2A and TNIK which regulates neuronal dendrite extension and arborization during development. More generally, it is part of several signaling cascades and may regulate cytoskeletal rearrangements, cell migration, cell adhesion and cell spreading. From Homo sapie
   1028..1093    +  CDS            3xFLAG: three tandem FLAG® epitope tags, followed by an enterokinase cleavage site
   1141..1258    +  misc_feature   cPPT/CTS: central polypurine tract and central termination sequence of HIV-1
   1307..1817    +  promoter       hPGK promoter: human phosphoglycerate kinase 1 promoter
   1839..2438    +  CDS            PuroR: puromycin N-acetyltransferase; pac from Streptomyces alboniger; confers resistance to puromycin
   2481..2564    +  CDS            nef (fragment): NEF_HV1Z2 - Experimental evidence at protein level: Swiss-Prot protein existence level 1. Extracellular Nef protein targets CD4(+) T-lymphocytes for apoptosis by interacting with CXCR4 surface receptors. From Human immunodeficiency virus type 1 group M subtype D (isolate Z2/CDC-Z34) (HIV-1).
   2566..2799    +  LTR            3' LTR (ΔU3): self-inactivating 3' long terminal repeat (LTR) from HIV-1
   2871..2992    +  polyA_signal   SV40 poly(A) signal: SV40 polyadenylation signal
   3032..3167    +  rep_origin     SV40 ori: SV40 origin of replication
   3188..3206    -  promoter       T7 promoter: promoter for bacteriophage T7 RNA polymerase
   3214..3369    +  CDS            lacZα (fragment): LacZα fragment of β-galactosidase; lacZ fragment
   3374..3802    +  rep_origin     f1 ori (sequence partly withheld): f1 bacteriophage origin of replication; arrow indicates direction of (+) strand synthesis
   3855..3959    +  promoter       AmpR promoter: bla
   3960..4820    +  CDS            AmpR: β-lactamase; bla; confers resistance to ampicillin, carbenicillin, and related antibiotics
   4991..5579    +  rep_origin     ori: high-copy-number ColE1/pMB1/pBR322/pUC origin of replication
   5762..5854    +  CDS            lacI (fragment): lac repressor; lacI; The lac repressor binds to the lac operator to inhibit transcription in E. coli. This inhibition can be relieved by adding lactose or isopropyl-β-D-thiogalactopyranoside (IPTG).
   5867..5888    +  protein_bind   CAP binding site: CAP binding activates transcription in the presence of cAMP. E. coli catabolite activator protein
   5903..5933    +  promoter       lac promoter: promoter for the E. coli lac operon
   5941..5957    +  protein_bind   lac operator: The lac repressor binds to the lac operator to inhibit transcription in E. coli. This inhibition can be relieved by adding lactose or isopropyl-β-D-thiogalactopyranoside (IPTG). lac repressor encoded by lacI
   6002..6020    +  promoter       T3 promoter: promoter for bacteriophage T3 RNA polymerase
   6048..6274    +  promoter       RSV promoter: Rous sarcoma virus enhancer/promoter
   6275..6455    +  LTR            5' LTR (truncated): truncated 5' long terminal repeat (LTR) from HIV-1
   6502..6627    +  misc_feature   HIV-1 Ψ: packaging signal of human immunodeficiency virus type 1
   6611..6974    +  CDS            HIV-1 gag (fragment): gag protein from human immunodeficiency virus 1; gag
   7120..7353    +  misc_feature   RRE: The Rev response element (RRE) of HIV-1 allows for Rev-dependent mRNA export from the nucleus to the cytoplasm.
   7730..7830    +  CDS            Rev (fragment): human immunodeficiency virus 1 (HIV-1) Rev protein; rev; enhances nuclear export of unspliced and incompletely spliced viral mRNAs
   7871..422     +  promoter       UbC promoter (across the origin): human ubiquitin C promoter
>Addgene plasmid #163444 | pLJC5-Rap2A-3xFLAG | addgene full sequence | sequence record 321902 | Addgene NGS Result
CCGTTGGGCAGTGCACCCGTACCTTTGGGAGCGCGCGCCCTCGTCGTGTCGTGACGTCACCCGTTCTGTT
GGCTTATAATGCAGGGTGGGGCCACCTGCCGGTAGGTGTGCGGTAGGCTTTTCTCCGTCGCAGGACGCAG
GGTTCGGGCCTAGGGTAGGCTCTCCTGAATCGACAGGCGCCGGACCTCTGGTGAGGGGAGGGATAAGTGA
GGCGTCAGTTTCTTTGGTCGGTTTTATGTACCTATCTTCTTAAGTAGCTGAAGCTCCGGTTTTGAACTAT
GCGCTCGGGGTTGGCGAGTGTGTTTTGTGAAGTTTTTTAGGCACCTTTTGAAATGTAATCATTTGGGTCA
ATATGTAATTTTCAGTGTTAGACTAGTAAATTGTCCGCTAAATTCTGGCCGTTTTTGGCTTTTTTGTTAG
ACGAAGCGCTAGCGCTACCGGTTTAATTAAAGGGACGATGCGCGAGTACAAAGTGGTGGTGCTGGGCTCG
GGCGGGGTAGGCAAATCCGCCCTGACCGTGCAGTTCGTGACCGGCACCTTCATCGAGAAATACGACCCCA
CCATCGAGGACTTCTACCGCAAGGAGATCGAGGTGGATTCGTCGCCGTCGGTGCTGGAGATCCTGGACAC
GGCGGGCACCGAGCAGTTCGCGTCCATGCGGGACCTGTACATCAAGAACGGCCAGGGCTTCATCCTCGTC
TACAGCCTCGTCAACCAGCAGAGCTTCCAGGACATCAAGCCCATGCGGGACCAGATCATCCGCGTGAAGC
GGTATGAGAAAGTGCCAGTCATCTTGGTTGGGAACAAAGTGGACCTGGAAAGTGAGAGAGAAGTATCGTC
CAGCGAAGGCAGAGCCCTTGCTGAAGAGTGGGGCTGCCCCTTTATGGAAACTTCCGCTAAGAGTAAAACA
ATGGTGGACGAACTCTTTGCAGAAATTGTGAGGCAGATGAACTATGCTGCTCAGCCTGACAAAGATGACC
CATGCTGTTCTGCATGTAACATACAAGGAGGCAGCGCGGCCGCAGGCGACTACAAAGACCATGACGGTGA
TTATAAAGATCATGACATTGATTACAAGGATGACGATGACAAGTAATAAGAATTCTCGACCTCGAGACAA
ATGGCAGTATTCATCCACAATTTTAAAAGAAAAGGGGGGATTGGGGGGTACAGTGCAGGGGAAAGAATAG
TAGACATAATAGCAACAGACATACAAACTAAAGAATTACAAAAACAAATTACAAAAATTCAAAATTTTCG
GGTTTATTACAGGGACAGCAGAGATCCACTTTGGCCGCGGCTCGAGGGGGTTGGGGTTGCGCCTTTTCCA
AGGCAGCCCTGGGTTTGCGCAGGGACGCGGCTGCTCTGGGCGTGGTTCCGGGAAACGCAGCGGCGCCGAC
CCTGGGTCTCGCACATTCTTCACGTCCGTTCGCAGCGTCACCCGGATCTTCGCCGCTACCCTTGTGGGCC
CCCCGGCGACGCTTCCTGCTCCGCCCCTAAGTCGGGAAGGTTCCTTGCGGTTCGCGGCGTGCCGGACGTG
ACAAACGGAAGCCGCACGTCTCACTAGTACCCTCGCAGACGGACAGCGCCAGGGAGCAATGGCAGCGCGC
CGACCGCGATGGGCTGTGGCCAATAGCGGCTGCTCAGCAGGGCGCGCCGAGAGCAGCGGCCGGGAAGGGG
CGGTGCGGGAGGCGGGGTGTGGGGCGGTAGTGTGGGCCCTGTTCCTGCCCGCGCGGTGTTCCGCATTCTG
CAAGCCTCCGGAGCGCACGTCGGCAGTCGGCTCCCTCGTTGACCGAATCACCGACCTCTCTCCCCAGGGG
GATCCACCGGAGCTTACCATGACCGAGTACAAGCCCACGGTGCGCCTCGCCACCCGCGACGACGTCCCCA
GGGCCGTACGCACCCTCGCCGCCGCGTTCGCCGACTACCCCGCCACGCGCCACACCGTCGATCCGGACCG
CCACATCGAGCGGGTCACCGAGCTGCAAGAACTCTTCCTCACGCGCGTCGGGCTCGACATCGGCAAGGTG
TGGGTCGCGGACGACGGCGCCGCGGTGGCGGTCTGGACCACGCCGGAGAGCGTCGAAGCGGGGGCGGTGT
TCGCCGAGATCGGCCCGCGCATGGCCGAGTTGAGCGGTTCCCGGCTGGCCGCGCAGCAACAGATGGAAGG
CCTCCTGGCGCCGCACCGGCCCAAGGAGCCCGCGTGGTTCCTGGCCACCGTCGGCGTCTCGCCCGACCAC
CAGGGCAAGGGTCTGGGCAGCGCCGTCGTGCTCCCCGGAGTGGAGGCGGCCGAGCGCGCCGGGGTGCCCG
CCTTCCTGGAGACCTCCGCGCCCCGCAACCTCCCCTTCTACGAGCGGCTCGGCTTCACCGTCACCGCCGA
CGTCGAGGTGCCCGAAGGACCGCGCACCTGGTGCATGACCCGCAAGCCCGGTGCCTGACGCCCGCCCCAC
GACCCGCAGCGCCCGACCGAAAGGAGCGCACGACCCCATGCATCGGTACCTTTAAGACCAATGACTTACA
AGGCAGCTGTAGATCTTAGCCACTTTTTAAAAGAAAAGGGGGGACTGGAAGGGCTAATTCACTCCCAACG
AAGACAAGATCTGCTTTTTGCTTGTACTGGGTCTCTCTGGTTAGACCAGATCTGAGCCTGGGAGCTCTCT
GGCTAACTAGGGAACCCACTGCTTAAGCCTCAATAAAGCTTGCCTTGAGTGCTTCAAGTAGTGTGTGCCC
GTCTGTTGTGTGACTCTGGTAACTAGAGATCCCTCAGACCCTTTTAGTCAGTGTGGAAAATCTCTAGCAG
TAGTAGTTCATGTCATCTTATTATTCAGTATTTATAACTTGCAAAGAAATGAATATCAGAGAGTGAGAGG
AACTTGTTTATTGCAGCTTATAATGGTTACAAATAAAGCAATAGCATCACAAATTTCACAAATAAAGCAT
TTTTTTCACTGCATTCTAGTTGTGGTTTGTCCAAACTCATCAATGTATCTTATCATGTCTGGCTCTAGCT
ATCCCGCCCCTAACTCCGCCCATCCCGCCCCTAACTCCGCCCAGTTCCGCCCATTCTCCGCCCCATGGCT
GACTAATTTTTTTTATTTATGCAGAGGCCGAGGCCGCCTCGGCCTCTGAGCTATTCCAGAAGTAGTGAGG
AGGCTTTTTTGGAGGCCTAGGGACGTACCCAATTCGCCCTATAGTGAGTCGTATTACGCGCGCTCACTGG
CCGTCGTTTTACAACGTCGTGACTGGGAAAACCCTGGCGTTACCCAACTTAATCGCCTTGCAGCACATCC
CCCTTTCGCCAGCTGGCGTAATAGCGAAGAGGCCCGCACCGATCGCCCTTCCCAACAGTTGCGCAGCCTG
AATGGCGAATGGG
[124 nt withheld, positions 3374-3497]
C
[91 nt withheld, positions 3499-3589]
A
[49 nt withheld, positions 3591-3639]
CCTTTGACGTTGGAGTCCACGTTCTTT
[37 nt withheld, positions 3667-3703]
ACCCTATCTCGGTCTATTCTTTTGATTTATAAGGGATTTTGCCGATTTCGGCCTATTGGTTAAAAAATGA
GCTGATTTAACAAAAATTTAACGCGAATTTTAACAAAATATTAACGCTTACAATTTAGGTGGCACTTTTC
GGGGAAATGTGCGCGGAACCCCTATTTGTTTATTTTTCTAAATACATTCAAATATGTATCCGCTCATGAG
ACAATAACCCTGATAAATGCTTCAATAATATTGAAAAAGGAAGAGTATGAGTATTCAACATTTCCGTGTC
GCCCTTATTCCCTTTTTTGCGGCATTTTGCCTTCCTGTTTTTGCTCACCCAGAAACGCTGGTGAAAGTAA
AAGATGCTGAAGATCAGTTGGGTGCACGAGTGGGTTACATCGAACTGGATCTCAACAGCGGTAAGATCCT
TGAGAGTTTTCGCCCCGAAGAACGTTTTCCAATGATGAGCACTTTTAAAGTTCTGCTATGTGGCGCGGTA
TTATCCCGTATTGACGCCGGGCAAGAGCAACTCGGTCGCCGCATACACTATTCTCAGAATGACTTGGTTG
AGTACTCACCAGTCACAGAAAAGCATCTTACGGATGGCATGACAGTAAGAGAATTATGCAGTGCTGCCAT
AACCATGAGTGATAACACTGCGGCCAACTTACTTCTGACAACGATCGGAGGACCGAAGGAGCTAACCGCT
TTTTTGCACAACATGGGGGATCATGTAACTCGCCTTGATCGTTGGGAACCGGAGCTGAATGAAGCCATAC
CAAACGACGAGCGTGACACCACGATGCCTGTAGCAATGGCAACAACGTTGCGCAAACTATTAACTGGCGA
ACTACTTACTCTAGCTTCCCGGCAACAATTAATAGACTGGATGGAGGCGGATAAAGTTGCAGGACCACTT
CTGCGCTCGGCCCTTCCGGCTGGCTGGTTTATTGCTGATAAATCTGGAGCCGGTGAGCGTGGGTCTCGCG
GTATCATTGCAGCACTGGGGCCAGATGGTAAGCCCTCCCGTATCGTAGTTATCTACACGACGGGGAGTCA
GGCAACTATGGATGAACGAAATAGACAGATCGCTGAGATAGGTGCCTCACTGATTAAGCATTGGTAACTG
TCAGACCAAGTTTACTCATATATACTTTAGATTGATTTAAAACTTCATTTTTAATTTAAAAGGATCTAGG
TGAAGATCCTTTTTGATAATCTCATGACCAAAATCCCTTAACGTGAGTTTTCGTTCCACTGAGCGTCAGA
CCCCGTAGAAAAGATCAAAGGATCTTCTTGAGATCCTTTTTTTCTGCGCGTAATCTGCTGCTTGCAAACA
AAAAAACCACCGCTACCAGCGGTGGTTTGTTTGCCGGATCAAGAGCTACCAACTCTTTTTCCGAAGGTAA
CTGGCTTCAGCAGAGCGCAGATACCAAATACTGTTCTTCTAGTGTAGCCGTAGTTAGGCCACCACTTCAA
GAACTCTGTAGCACCGCCTACATACCTCGCTCTGCTAATCCTGTTACCAGTGGCTGCTGCCAGTGGCGAT
AAGTCGTGTCTTACCGGGTTGGACTCAAGACGATAGTTACCGGATAAGGCGCAGCGGTCGGGCTGAACGG
GGGGTTCGTGCACACAGCCCAGCTTGGAGCGAACGACCTACACCGAACTGAGATACCTACAGCGTGAGCT
ATGAGAAAGCGCCACGCTTCCCGAAGGGAGAAAGGCGGACAGGTATCCGGTAAGCGGCAGGGTCGGAACA
GGAGAGCGCACGAGGGAGCTTCCAGGGGGAAACGCCTGGTATCTTTATAGTCCTGTCGGGTTTCGCCACC
TCTGACTTGAGCGTCGATTTTTGTGATGCTCGTCAGGGGGGCGGAGCCTATGGAAAAACGCCAGCAACGC
GGCCTTTTTACGGTTCCTGGCCTTTTGCTGGCCTTTTGCTCACATGTTCTTTCCTGCGTTATCCCCTGAT
TCTGTGGATAACCGTATTACCGCCTTTGAGTGAGCTGATACCGCTCGCCGCAGCCGAACGACCGAGCGCA
GCGAGTCAGTGAGCGAGGAAGCGGAAGAGCGCCCAATACGCAAACCGCCTCTCCCCGCGCGTTGGCCGAT
TCATTAATGCAGCTGGCACGACAGGTTTCCCGACTGGAAAGCGGGCAGTGAGCGCAACGCAATTAATGTG
AGTTAGCTCACTCATTAGGCACCCCAGGCTTTACACTTTATGCTTCCGGCTCGTATGTTGTGTGGAATTG
TGAGCGGATAACAATTTCACACAGGAAACAGCTATGACCATGATTACGCCAAGCGCGCAATTAACCCTCA
CTAAAGGGAACAAAAGCTGGAGCTGCAAGCTTAATGTAGTCTTATGCAATACTCTTGTAGTCTTGCAACA
TGGTAACGATGAGTTAGCAACATGCCTTACAAGGAGAGAAAAAGCACCGTGCATGCCGATTGGTGGAAGT
AAGGTGGTACGATCGTGCCTTATTAGGAAGGCAACAGACGGGTCTGACATGGATTGGACGAACCACTGAA
TTGCCGCATTGCAGAGATATTGTATTTAAGTGCCTAGCTCGATACATAAACGGGTCTCTCTGGTTAGACC
AGATCTGAGCCTGGGAGCTCTCTGGCTAACTAGGGAACCCACTGCTTAAGCCTCAATAAAGCTTGCCTTG
AGTGCTTCAAGTAGTGTGTGCCCGTCTGTTGTGTGACTCTGGTAACTAGAGATCCCTCAGACCCTTTTAG
TCAGTGTGGAAAATCTCTAGCAGTGGCGCCCGAACAGGGACTTGAAAGCGAAAGGGAAACCAGAGGAGCT
CTCTCGACGCAGGACTCGGCTTGCTGAAGCGCGCACGGCAAGAGGCGAGGGGCGGCGACTGGTGAGTACG
CCAAAAATTTTGACTAGCGGAGGCTAGAAGGAGAGAGATGGGTGCGAGAGCGTCAGTATTAAGCGGGGGA
GAATTAGATCGCGATGGGAAAAAATTCGGTTAAGGCCAGGGGGAAAGAAAAAATATAAATTAAAACATAT
AGTATGGGCAAGCAGGGAGCTAGAACGATTCGCAGTTAATCCTGGCCTGTTAGAAACATCAGAAGGCTGT
AGACAAATACTGGGACAGCTACAACCATCCCTTCAGACAGGATCAGAAGAACTTAGATCATTATATAATA
CAGTAGCAACCCTCTATTGTGTGCATCAAAGGATAGAGATAAAAGACACCAAGGAAGCTTTAGACAAGAT
AGAGGAAGAGCAAAACAAAAGTAAGACCACCGCACAGCAAGCAGCAGCTGATCTTCAGACCTGGAGGAGG
AGATATGAGGGACAATTGGAGAAGTGAATTATATAAATATAAAGTAGTAAAAATTGAACCATTAGGAGTA
GCACCCACCAAGGCAAAGAGAAGAGTGGTGCAGAGAGAAAAAAGAGCAGTGGGAATAGGAGCTTTGTTCC
TTGGGTTCTTGGGAGCAGCAGGAAGCACTATGGGCGCAGCGTCAATGACGCTGACGGTACAGGCCAGACA
ATTATTGTCTGGTATAGTGCAGCAGCAGAACAATTTGCTGAGGGCTATTGAGGCGCAACAGCATCTGTTG
CAACTCACAGTCTGGGGCATCAAGCAGCTCCAGGCAAGAATCCTGGCTGTGGAAAGATACCTAAAGGATC
AACAGCTCCTGGGGATTTGGGGTTGCTCTGGAAAACTCATTTGCACCACTGCTGTGCCTTGGAATGCTAG
TTGGAGTAATAAATCTCTGGAACAGATTTGGAATCACACGACCTGGATGGAGTGGGACAGAGAAATTAAC
AATTACACAAGCTTAATACACTCCTTAATTGAAGAATCGCAAAACCAGCAAGAAAAGAATGAACAAGAAT
TATTGGAATTAGATAAATGGGCAAGTTTGTGGAATTGGTTTAACATAACAAATTGGCTGTGGTATATAAA
ATTATTCATAATGATAGTAGGAGGCTTGGTAGGTTTAAGAATAGTTTTTGCTGTACTTTCTATAGTGAAT
AGAGTTAGGCAGGGATATTCACCATTATCGTTTCAGACCCACCTCCCAACCCCGAGGGGACCCGACAGGC
CCGAAGGAATAGAAGAAGAAGGTGGAGAGAGAGACAGAGACAGATCCATTCGATTAGTGAACGGATCTCG
ACGGTATCGATCACGAGACTAGCCTCGAGCGGGATCTGGCCTCCGCGCCGGGTTTTGGCGCCTCCCGCGG
GCGCCCCCCTCCTCACGGCGAGCGCTGCCACGTCAGACGAAGGGCGCAGCGAGCGTCCTGATCCTTCCGC
CCGGACGCTCAGGACAGCGGCCCGCTGCTCATAAGACTCGGCCTTAGAACCCCAGTATCAGCAGAAGGAC
ATTTTAGGACGGGACTTGGGTGACTCTAGGGCACTGGTTTTCTTTCCAGAGAGCGGAACAGGCGAGGAAA
AGTAGTCCCTTCTCGGCGATTCTGCGGAGGGATCTCCGTGGGGCGGTGAACGCCGATGATTATATAAGGA
CGCGCCGGGTGTGGCACAGCTAGTTCCGTCGCAGCCGGGATTTGGGTCGCGGTTCTTGTTTGTGGATCGC
TGTGATCGTCACTTGGTGAGTAGCGGGCTGCTGGGCTGGCCGGGGCTTTCGTGGCCGCCGGGCCGCTCGG
TGGGACGGAAGCGTGTGGAGAGACCGCCAAGGGCTGTAGTCTGGGTCCGCGAGCAAGGTTGCCCTGAACT
GGGGGTTGGGGGGAGCGCAGCAAAATGGCGGCTGTTCCCGAGTCTTGAATGGAAGACGCTTGTGAGGCGG
GCTGTGAGGTCGTTGAAACAAGGTGGGGGGCATGGTGGGCGGCAAGAACCCAAGGTCTTGAGGCCTTCGC
TAATGCGGGAAAGCTCTTATTCGGGTGAGATGGGCTGGGGCACCATCTGGGGACCCTGACGTGAAGTTTG
TCACTGACTGGAGAACTCGGTTTGTCGTCTGTTGCGGGGGCGGCAGTTATGGCGGTG
