>Addgene plasmid #163444 | pLJC5-Rap2A-3xFLAG | depositor partial sequence | sequence record 317233 | insert
ATGCGCGAGTACAAAGTGGTGGTGCTGGGCTCGGGCGGGGTAGGCAAATCCGCCCTGACCGTGCAGTTCG
TGACCGGCACCTTCATCGAGAAATACGACCCCACCATCGAGGACTTCTACCGCAAGGAGATCGAGGTGGA
TTCGTCGCCGTCGGTGCTGGAGATCCTGGACACGGCGGGCACCGAGCAGTTCGCGTCCATGCGGGACCTG
TACATCAAGAACGGCCAGGGCTTCATCCTCGTCTACAGCCTCGTCAACCAGCAGAGCTTCCAGGACATCA
AGCCCATGCGGGACCAGATCATCCGCGTGAAGCGGTATGAGAAAGTGCCAGTCATCTTGGTTGGGAACAA
AGTGGACCTGGAAAGTGAGAGAGAAGTATCGTCCAGCGAAGGCAGAGCCCTTGCTGAAGAGTGGGGCTGC
CCCTTTATGGAAACTTCCGCTAAGAGTAAAACAATGGTGGACGAACTCTTTGCAGAAATTGTGAGGCAGA
TGAACTATGCTGCTCAGCCTGACAAAGATGACCCATGCTGTTCTGCATGTAACATACAAGGAGGCAGCGC
GGCCGCAGGCGACTACAAAGACCATGACGGTGATTATAAAGATCATGACATTGATTACAAGGATGACGAT
GACAAGTAATAA
